Addgene plasmid #117212: U6d-T
Purpose: Expresses gRNA in Aedes aegypti
Depositing lab: Omar Akbari. Depositing organization: University of California, San Diego (UCSD). Publication: Development of a confinable gene drive system in the human disease vector Aedes aegypti. Li M, Yang T, Kandul NP, Bui M, Gamez S, Raban R, Bennett J, Sanchez C HM, Lanzaro GC, Schmidt H, Lee Y, Marshall JM, Akbari OS. Elife. 2020 Jan 21;9. pii: 51701. doi: 10.7554/eLife.51701. PubMed 31960794.
Backbone
  Vector backbone: Piggybac
  Total vector size (bp): 7810
  Vector type: Insect Expression, Synthetic Biology
Growth in bacteria
  Bacterial resistance: Ampicillin, 100 μg/mL
  Growth temperature: 37°C
  Growth strain: DH5alpha
  Copy number: High Copy
Gene/Insert
  Gene/Insert name: u6d promoter-gRNA (alt name: U6d-gRNA)
  gRNA/shRNA sequence: white
  Species: Aedes aegypti
  Promoter: U6
  Cloning method: Gibson Cloning
  Sequencing primers: 5′ CATCAATGTATCTTAAAGCTTCTAGGCCGGCCgggcccTCATTCATCTTAGTTATATACT; 3′ ctgaacattgtcagatccgagatcGGCCGGCCgtcgacatgcccgccgtgaccgtcga
Terms and licenses: Academic/Nonprofit Terms; Industry Terms: Not Available to Industry
How to cite: U6d-T was a gift from Omar Akbari (Addgene plasmid # 117212 ; http://n2t.net/addgene:117212 ; RRID:Addgene_117212)
