[The description below was written by a language model from this plasmid's Addgene catalogue record and pLannotate feature annotations shown in this document.]
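Description:
U6d-T is a piggyBac-based insect transformation plasmid of about 7.8 kb, built to express a CRISPR guide RNA in the mosquito Aedes aegypti. It is propagated in E. coli as a high-copy plasmid on a ColE1/pUC-type origin with ampicillin selection through the bla gene. The backbone also carries pUC-derived remnants (lac promoter and operator, lacZα and lacI fragments, a partial MCS). The short baculovirus FP25 and LEF-9 fragments flagged by the annotation probably reflect the AcMNPV genomic sequence that flanks piggyBac in its original isolates. The transposon arms themselves are not annotated as such in either feature table.

The payload is a guide RNA cassette assembled by Gibson cloning, in which an Aedes aegypti U6 promoter (the "U6d" variant) drives a gRNA targeting the white gene. The U6 promoter is not picked up by the automated annotation. The S. pyogenes Cas9 scaffold is detected as a tracrRNA fragment, and an unannotated stretch upstream of it is where the promoter and spacer would be expected to sit. Upstream of this lies a marker cassette consisting of ECFP followed by an SV40 sequence and poly(A) signal, preceded by a fragment of the Drosophila hsp70 promoter. Any additional enhancer elements controlling its tissue pattern are not stated in the record. A φC31 attB site just after the gRNA scaffold could allow site-specific integrase-mediated manipulation.

The construct is intended for generating transgenic mosquito lines that supply a white-targeting gRNA, for use with a separate Cas9 source in gene drive development work. The depositor and sequencing-derived records differ by a few bases and in their start coordinate but show the same features.
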