Features (pLannotate 1.2.2; 21 found; start..end, strand, type, name):
     95..683     -  rep_origin     ori: high-copy-number ColE1/pMB1/pBR322/pUC origin of replication
    854..1714    -  CDS            AmpR: β-lactamase; bla; confers resistance to ampicillin, carbenicillin, and related antibiotics
   1715..1819    -  promoter       AmpR promoter: bla
   1914..1949    +  CDS            rop (fragment): Rop protein, which maintains plasmids at low copy number; rop
   2051..2150    +  misc_feature   bom (fragment): basis of mobility region from pBR322
   2156..2310    -  CDS            lacZα (fragment): LacZα fragment of β-galactosidase; lacZ fragment
   2314..2766    -  CDS            LEF-9 (fragment): LEF9_NPVAC - Experimental evidence at protein level: Swiss-Prot protein existence level 1. Component of the viral DNA-dependent RNA polymerase which is composed of four equimolar subunits of LEF-4, LEF-8, LEF-9, and p47. Plays an essential role in late and very late gene expression. From Autographa californica nuclear polyhedrosis virus (AcMNPV).
   2793..2996    +  CDS            FP (fragment): FP25_NPVAC - Experimental evidence at protein level: Swiss-Prot protein existence level 1. From Autographa californica nuclear polyhedrosis virus (AcMNPV).
   4273..4395    +  promoter       hsp70 promoter (fragment): Drosophila melanogaster hsp70Bb promoter
   4439..5158    +  CDS            ECFP: enhanced CFP mammalian codon-optimized
   5175..5258    +  CDS            large T antigen (fragment): large T antigen from SV40 (simian virus 40)
   5281..5402    +  polyA_signal   SV40 poly(A) signal: SV40 polyadenylation signal
   6262..6329    +  misc_RNA       tracrRNA (fragment): trans-activating CRISPR RNA for the Streptococcus pyogenes CRISPR/Cas9 system
   6365..6434    +  protein_bind   attB: attB site for the φC31 integrase (Groth et al., 2000) phage φC31 integrase
   7322..7462    +  CDS            FP (fragment): FP25_NPVAC - Experimental evidence at protein level: Swiss-Prot protein existence level 1. From Autographa californica nuclear polyhedrosis virus (AcMNPV).
   7455..7493    -  misc_feature   MCS (fragment): pUC18/19 multiple cloning site
   7527..7543    -  protein_bind   lac operator: The lac repressor binds to the lac operator to inhibit transcription in E. coli. This inhibition can be relieved by adding lactose or isopropyl-β-D-thiogalactopyranoside (IPTG). lac repressor encoded by lacI
   7551..7581    -  promoter       lac promoter: promoter for the E. coli lac operon
   7596..7617    -  protein_bind   CAP binding site: CAP binding activates transcription in the presence of cAMP. E. coli catabolite activator protein
   7630..7722    -  CDS            lacI (fragment): lac repressor; lacI; The lac repressor binds to the lac operator to inhibit transcription in E. coli. This inhibition can be relieved by adding lactose or isopropyl-β-D-thiogalactopyranoside (IPTG).
   7724..7810    -  rep_origin     RSF ori (fragment): Plasmids containing the RSF 1030 origin of replication can be propagated in E. coli cells that contain additional plasmids with compatible origins.
>Addgene plasmid #117212 | U6d-T | depositor full sequence | sequence record 221209 | U6d-T sequence 7810 bps
TATCCACAGAATCAGGGGATAACGCAGGAAAGAACATGTGAGCAAAAGGCCAGCAAAAGGCCAGGAACCG
TAAAAAGGCCGCGTTGCTGGCGTTTTTCCATAGGCTCCGCCCCCCTGACGAGCATCACAAAAATCGACGC
TCAAGTCAGAGGTGGCGAAACCCGACAGGACTATAAAGATACCAGGCGTTTCCCCCTGGAAGCTCCCTCG
TGCGCTCTCCTGTTCCGACCCTGCCGCTTACCGGATACCTGTCCGCCTTTCTCCCTTCGGGAAGCGTGGC
GCTTTCTCAATGCTCACGCTGTAGGTATCTCAGTTCGGTGTAGGTCGTTCGCTCCAAGCTGGGCTGTGTG
CACGAACCCCCCGTTCAGCCCGACCGCTGCGCCTTATCCGGTAACTATCGTCTTGAGTCCAACCCGGTAA
GACACGACTTATCGCCACTGGCAGCAGCCACTGGTAACAGGATTAGCAGAGCGAGGTATGTAGGCGGTGC
TACAGAGTTCTTGAAGTGGTGGCCTAACTACGGCTACACTAGAAGGACAGTATTTGGTATCTGCGCTCTG
CTGAAGCCAGTTACCTTCGGAAAAAGAGTTGGTAGCTCTTGATCCGGCAAACAAACCACCGCTGGTAGCG
GTGGTTTTTTTGTTTGCAAGCAGCAGATTACGCGCAGAAAAAAAGGATCTCAAGAAGATCCTTTGATCTT
TTCTACGGGGTCTGACGCTCAGTGGAACGAAAACTCACGTTAAGGGATTTTGGTCATGAGATTATCAAAA
AGGATCTTCACCTAGATCCTTTTAAATTAAAAATGAAGTTTTAAATCAATCTAAAGTATATATGAGTAAA
CTTGGTCTGACAGTTACCAATGCTTAATCAGTGAGGCACCTATCTCAGCGATCTGTCTATTTCGTTCATC
CATAGTTGCCTGACTCCCCGTCGTGTAGATAACTACGATACGGGAGGGCTTACCATCTGGCCCCAGTGCT
GCAATGATACCGCGAGACCCACGCTCACCGGCTCCAGATTTATCAGCAATAAACCAGCCAGCCGGAAGGG
CCGAGCGCAGAAGTGGTCCTGCAACTTTATCCGCCTCCATCCAGTCTATTAATTGTTGCCGGGAAGCTAG
AGTAAGTAGTTCGCCAGTTAATAGTTTGCGCAACGTTGTTGCCATTGCTACAGGCATCGTGGTGTCACGC
TCGTCGTTTGGTATGGCTTCATTCAGCTCCGGTTCCCAACGATCAAGGCGAGTTACATGATCCCCCATGT
TGTGCAAAAAAGCGGTTAGCTCCTTCGGTCCTCCGATCGTTGTCAGAAGTAAGTTGGCCGCAGTGTTATC
ACTCATGGTTATGGCAGCACTGCATAATTCTCTTACTGTCATGCCATCCGTAAGATGCTTTTCTGTGACT
GGTGAGTACTCAACCAAGTCATTCTGAGAATAGTGTATGCGGCGACCGAGTTGCTCTTGCCCGGCGTCAA
TACGGGATAATACCGCGCCACATAGCAGAACTTTAAAAGTGCTCATCATTGGAAAACGTTCTTCGGGGCG
AAAACTCTCAAGGATCTTACCGCTGTTGAGATCCAGTTCGATGTAACCCACTCGTGCACCCAACTGATCT
TCAGCATCTTTTACTTTCACCAGCGTTTCTGGGTGAGCAAAAACAGGAAGGCAAAATGCCGCAAAAAAGG
GAATAAGGGCGACACGGAAATGTTGAATACTCATACTCTTCCTTTTTCAATATTATTGAAGCATTTATCA
GGGTTATTGTCTCATGAGCGGATACATATTTGAATGTATTTAGAAAAATAAACAAATAGGGGTTCCGCGC
ACATTTCCCCGAAAAGTGCCACCTGACGTCTAAGAAACCATTATTATCATGACATTAACCTATAAAAATA
GGCGTATCACGAGGCCCTTTCGTCTCGCGCGTTTCGGTGATGACGGTGAAAACCTCTGACACATGCAGCT
CCCGGAGACGGTCACAGCTTGTCTGTAAGCGGATGCCGGGAGCAGACAAGCCCGTCAGGGCGCGTCAGCG
GGTGTTGGCGGGTGTCGGGGCTGGCTTAACTATGCGGCATCAGAGCAGATTGTACTGAGAGTGCACCATA
TGCGGTGTGAAATACCGCACAGATGCGTAAGGAGAAAATACCGCATCAGGCGCCATTCGCCATTCAGGCT
GCGCAACTGTTGGGAAGGGCGATCGGTGCGGGCCTCTTCGCTATTACGCCAGCTGGCGAAAGGGGGATGT
GCTGCAAGGCGATTAAGTTGGGTAACGCCAGGGTTTTCCCAGTCACGACGTTGTAAAACGACGGCCAGTG
CCAAGCTTTGTTTAAAATATAACAAAATTGTGATCCCACAAAATGAAGTGGGGCAAAATCAAATAATTAA
CTAGTGTCCGTAAACTTGTTGGTCTTCAACTTTTTGAGGAACACGTTGGACGGCAAATCGTGACTATAAC
ACAAGTTGATTTAATAATTTTAGCCAACACGTCGGGCTGCGTGTTTTTTGCGCTCTGTGTACACGTTGAT
TAACTGGTCGATTAAATAATTTAATTTTTGGTTCTTCTTTAAATCTGTGATGAAATTTTTTAAAATAACT
TTAAATTCTTCATTGGTAAAAAATGCCACGTTTTGCAACTTGTGAGGGTCTAATATGAGGTCAAACTCAG
TAGGAGTTTTATCCAAAAAAGAAAACATGATTACGTCTGTACACGAACGCGTATTAACGCAGAGTGCAAA
GTATAAGAGGGTTAAAAAATATATTTTACGCACCATATACGCATCGGGTTGATATCGTTAATATGGATCA
ATTTGAACAGTTGATTAACGTGTCTCTGCTCAAGTCTTTGATCAAAACGCAAATCGACGAAAATGTGTCG
GACAATATCAAGTCGATGAGCGAAAAACTAAAAAGGCTAGAATACGACAATCTCACAGACAGCGTTGAGA
TATACGGTATTCACGACAGCAGGCTGAATAATAAAAAAATTAGAAACTATTATTTAACCCTAGAAAGATA
ATCATATTGTGACGTACGTTAAAGATAATCATGCGTAAAATTGACGCATGTGTTTTATCGGTCTGTATAT
CGAGGTTTATTTATTAATTTGAATAGATATTAAGTTTTATTATATTTACACTTACATACTAATAATAAAT
TCAACAAACAATTTATTTATGTTTATTTATTTATTAAAAAAAAACAAAAACTCAAAATTTCTTCTATAAA
GTAACAAAACTTTTAAACATTCTCTCTTTTACAAAAATAAACTTATTTTGTACTTTAAAAACAGTCATGT
TGTATTATAAAATAAGTAATTAGCTTAACTTATACATAATAGAAACAAATTATACTTATTAGTCAGTCAG
AAACAACTTTGGCACATATCAATATTATGCTCTCGACAAATAACTTTTTTGCATTTTTTGCACGATGCAT
TTGCCTTTCGCCTTATTTTAGAGGGGCAGTAAGTACAGTAAGTACGTTTTTTCATTACTGGCTCTTCAGT
ACTGTCATCTGATGTACCAGGCACTTCATTTGGCAAAATATTAGAGATATTATCGCGCAAATATCTCTTC
AAAGTAGGAGCTTCTAAACGCTTACGCATAAACGATGACGTCAGGCTCATGTAAAGGTTTCTCATAAATT
TTTTGCGACTTTGAACCTTTTCTCCCTTGCTACTGACATTATGGCTGTATATAATAAAAGAATTTATGCA
GGCAATGTTTATCATTCCGTACAATAATGCCATAGGCCACCTATTCGTCTTCCTACTGCAGGTCATCACA
GAACACATTTGGTCTAGCGTGTCCACTCCGCCTTTAGTTTGATTATAATACATAACCATTTGCGGTTTAC
CGGTACTTTCGTTGATAGAAGCATCCTCATCACAAGATGATAATAAGTATACCATCTTAGCTGGCTTCGG
TTTATATGAGACGAGAGTAAGGGGTCCGTCAAAACAAAACATCGATGTTCCCACTGGCCTGGAGCGACTG
TTTTTCAGTACTTCCGGTATCTCGCGTTTGTTTGATCGCACGGTTCCCACAATGGTTAATTCGAGCTCGC
CCGGGCTTAAGAGTTCCCACAATGGTTAATTCGAGCTCGCCCGGGCTTAAGAGTTCCCACAATGGTTAAT
TCGAGCTCGCCCGGGCTTAAGAGCGCGCCGTTCCCACAATGGTTAATTCGAGCTCGCCCGGGGATCTAAT
TCAATTAGAGACTAATTCAATTAGAGCTAATTCAATTAGGATCCAAGCTTATCGATTTCGAACCCTCGAC
CGCCGGAGTATAAATAGAGGCGCTTCGTCTACGGAGCGACAATTCAATTCAAACAAGCAAAGTGAACACG
TCGCTAAGCGAAAGCTAAGCAAATAAACAAGCGCAGCTGAACAAGCTAAACAATCGGGGTACCGCTAGAG
TCGACGGTACGATCCACCGGTCGCCACCATGGTGAGCAAGGGCGAGGAGCTGTTCACCGGGGTGGTGCCC
ATCCTGGTCGAGCTGGACGGCGACGTAAACGGCCACAAGTTCAGCGTGTCCGGCGAGGGCGAGGGCGATG
CCACCTACGGCAAGCTGACCCTGAAGTTCATCTGCACCACCGGCAAGCTGCCCGTGCCCTGGCCCACCCT
CGTGACCACCCTGACCTGGGGCGTGCAGTGCTTCAGCCGCTACCCCGACCACATGAAGCAGCACGACTTC
TTCAAGTCCGCCATGCCCGAAGGCTACGTCCAGGAGCGCACCATCTTCTTCAAGGACGACGGCAACTACA
AGACCCGCGCCGAGGTGAAGTTCGAGGGCGACACCCTGGTGAACCGCATCGAGCTGAAGGGCATCGACTT
CAAGGAGGACGGCAACATCCTGGGGCACAAGCTGGAGTACAACTACATCAGCCACAACGTCTATATCACC
GCCGACAAGCAGAAGAACGGCATCAAGGCCAACTTCAAGATCCGCCACAACATCGAGGACGGCAGCGTGC
AGCTCGCCGACCACTACCAGCAGAACACCCCCATCGGCGACGGCCCCGTGCTGCTGCCCGACAACCACTA
CCTGAGCACCCAGTCCGCCCTGAGCAAAGACCCCAACGAGAAGCGCGATCACATGGTCCTGCTGGAGTTC
GTGACCGCCGCCGGGATCACTCTCGGCATGGACGAGCTGTACAAGTAAAGCGGCCGCGACTCTAGATCAT
AATCAGCCATACCACATTTGTAGAGGTTTTACTTGCTTTAAAAAACCTCCCACACCTCCCCCTGAACCTG
AAACATAAAATGAATGCAATTGTTGTTGTTAACTTGTTTATTGCAGCTTATAATGGTTACAAATAAAGCA
ATAGCATCACAAATTTCACAAATAAAGCATTTTTTTCACTGCATTCTAGTTGTGGTTTGTCCAAACTCAT
CAATGTATCTTAAAGCTTCTAGGCCGGCCGGGCCCTCATTCATCTTAGTTATATACTCAATGGAAACGGT
AAAAGTTCTAGCGATGGGCGAAAATATTTTTTCCTATCCATAAAGAGAGCTTTAAGTTAGTCCTCTTTGA
CCTTTTTATTATAATATTTGATTTGACCTCGTTGGCTTTCAATGACATTCTTTGAGAGAACAATGAGTAT
CTTAAACGCTCAAATAAATATTACCTATCGCATCTCTTCATAGTAAAATAAATGTTCCAAACAGATCCGT
GTTTGCGATTGCATATTTCAAGGCGTAATGTATTTTTCGGAGGATGGATGCTGACAATGAAACCGTATCC
GTTATCACCATGGAGAGGTGTTGAAGAACGAACAATTAAGAAGAAAGTTTTTTGTTTTCGGCATTTGATA
GGATCTTACCACTCGAAGCCAATCCAGCGAGACAAATAGCTTGAAGTTATTTAGCGCATCGTTAAATTTT
TAACGACTCTAATTGGAGCTGCCAGACAAATTTGATTTGTCCGTGCGGTATGCATATGTACCTACTTACG
TCTGTCGTTTTGTCTCCGTTTACCGGGAGGGAAAGTCTGGAAACATGGAAACTCTATAGTTGCCAGGTAG
ACCATCTGCCTCCGTCGGCTGGCTGGATTCCAATTTGAATATTGGCTAATTGGAAGAGATGGAAGTTTTT
GAATGGATGATTGAATAATTGAAGCGACTCCGGGTACCTGTTTGTAAGCTCTGCAACAGTGCCATAGATT
CGTGTCAGTCCATCACTAGAATCAAATCAACTTGTACTTGATATATAAATGGCTTGGGTTAATGGTGCGA
TCTTGACCCCCGGGTCTTAGAGCTATGCTGGAAACAGCATAGCAAGTTAAGATAAGGCTAGTCCGTTATC
AACTTGAAAAAGTGGCACCGAGTCGGTGCTTTTTTGGCGCGCCGTCGACGATGTAGGTCACGGTCTCGAA
GCCGCGGTGCGGGTGCCAGGGCGTGCCCTTGGGCTCCCCGGGCGCGTACTCCACCTCACCCATCTGGTCC
ATCATGATGAACGGGTCGAGGTGGCGGTAGTTGATCCCGGCGAACGCGCGGCGCACCGGGAAGCCCTCGC
CCTCGAAACCGCTGGGCGCGGTGGTCACGGTGAGCACGGGACGTGCGACGGCGTCGGCGGGTGCGGATAC
GCGGGGCAGCGTCAGCGGGTTCTCGACGGTCACGGCGGGCATGTCGACGGCCGGCCGATCTCGGATCTGA
CAATGTTCAGTGCAGAGACTCGGCTACGCCTCGTGGACTTTGAAGTTGACCAACAATGTTTATTCTTACC
TCTAATAGTCCTCTGTGGCAAGGTCAAGATTCTGTTAGAAGCCAATGAAGAACCTGGTTGTTCAATAACA
TTTTGTTCGTCTAATATTTCACTACCGCTTGACGTTGGCTGCACTTCATGTACCTCATCTATAAACGCTT
CTTCTGTATCGCTCTGGACGTCATCTTCACTTACGTGATCTGATATTTCACTGTCAGAATCCTCACCAAC
AAGCTCGTCATCGCTTTGCAGAAGAGCAGAGAGGATATGCTCATCGTCTAAAGAACTACCCATTTTATTA
TATATTAGTCACGATATCTATAACAAGAAAATATATATATAATAAGTTATCACGTAAGTAGAACATGAAA
TAACAATATAATTATCGTATGAGTTAAATCTTAAAAGTCACGTAAAAGATAATCATGCGTCATTTTGACT
CACGCGGTCGTTATAGTTCAAAATCAGTGACACTTACCGCATTGACAAGCACGCCTCACGGGAGCTCCAA
GCGGCGACTGAGATGTCCTAAATGCACAGCGACGGATTCGCGCTATTTAGAAAGAGAGAGCAATATTTCA
AGAATGCATGCGTCAATTTTACGCAGACTATCTTTCTAGGGTTAAAAAAGATTTGCGCTTTACTCGACCT
AAACTTTAAACACGTCATAGAATCTTCGTTTGACAAAAACCACATTGTGGCCAAGCTGTGTGACGCGACG
CGCGCTAAAGAATGGCAAACCAAGTCGCGCGAGCGTCGACTCTAGAGGATCCCCGGGTACCGAGCTCGAA
TTCGTAATCATGGTCATAGCTGTTTCCTGTGTGAAATTGTTATCCGCTCACAATTCCACACAACATACGA
GCCGGAAGCATAAAGTGTAAAGCCTGGGGTGCCTAATGAGTGAGCTAACTCACATTAATTGCGTTGCGCT
CACTGCCCGCTTTCCAGTCGGGAAACCTGTCGTGCCAGCTGCATTAATGAATCGGCCAACGCGCGGGGAG
AGGCGGTTTGCGTATTGGGCGCTCTTCCGCTTCCTCGCTCACTGACTCGCTGCGCTCGGTCGTTCGGCTG
CGGCGAGCGGTATCAGCTCACTCAAAGGCGGTAATACGGT
