Features (pLannotate 1.2.2; 20 found; start..end, strand, type, name):
      1..720     +  CDS            ECFP: enhanced CFP mammalian codon-optimized
    737..820     +  CDS            large T antigen (fragment): large T antigen from SV40 (simian virus 40)
    843..964     +  polyA_signal   SV40 poly(A) signal: SV40 polyadenylation signal
   1824..1891    +  misc_RNA       tracrRNA (fragment): trans-activating CRISPR RNA for the Streptococcus pyogenes CRISPR/Cas9 system
   1927..1996    +  protein_bind   attB: attB site for the φC31 integrase (Groth et al., 2000) phage φC31 integrase
   2884..3024    +  CDS            FP (fragment): FP25_NPVAC - Experimental evidence at protein level: Swiss-Prot protein existence level 1. From Autographa californica nuclear polyhedrosis virus (AcMNPV).
   3017..3055    -  misc_feature   MCS (fragment): pUC18/19 multiple cloning site
   3088..3104    -  protein_bind   lac operator: The lac repressor binds to the lac operator to inhibit transcription in E. coli. This inhibition can be relieved by adding lactose or isopropyl-β-D-thiogalactopyranoside (IPTG). lac repressor encoded by lacI
   3112..3142    -  promoter       lac promoter: promoter for the E. coli lac operon
   3157..3178    -  protein_bind   CAP binding site: CAP binding activates transcription in the presence of cAMP. E. coli catabolite activator protein
   3191..3283    -  CDS            lacI (fragment): lac repressor; lacI; The lac repressor binds to the lac operator to inhibit transcription in E. coli. This inhibition can be relieved by adding lactose or isopropyl-β-D-thiogalactopyranoside (IPTG).
   3466..4054    -  rep_origin     ori: high-copy-number ColE1/pMB1/pBR322/pUC origin of replication
   4225..5085    -  CDS            AmpR: β-lactamase; bla; confers resistance to ampicillin, carbenicillin, and related antibiotics
   5086..5190    -  promoter       AmpR promoter: bla
   5285..5320    +  CDS            rop (fragment): Rop protein, which maintains plasmids at low copy number; rop
   5422..5521    +  misc_feature   bom (fragment): basis of mobility region from pBR322
   5527..5681    -  CDS            lacZα (fragment): LacZα fragment of β-galactosidase; lacZ fragment
   5685..6152    -  CDS            LEF-9 (fragment): LEF9_NPVAC - Experimental evidence at protein level: Swiss-Prot protein existence level 1. Component of the viral DNA-dependent RNA polymerase which is composed of four equimolar subunits of LEF-4, LEF-8, LEF-9, and p47. Plays an essential role in late and very late gene expression. From Autographa californica nuclear polyhedrosis virus (AcMNPV).
   6179..6382    +  CDS            FP (fragment): FP25_NPVAC - Experimental evidence at protein level: Swiss-Prot protein existence level 1. From Autographa californica nuclear polyhedrosis virus (AcMNPV).
   7652..7774    +  promoter       hsp70 promoter (fragment): Drosophila melanogaster hsp70Bb promoter
>Addgene plasmid #117212 | U6d-T | addgene full sequence | sequence record 249752 | Addgene NGS Result
ATGGTGAGCAAGGGCGAGGAGCTGTTCACCGGGGTGGTGCCCATCCTGGTCGAGCTGGACGGCGACGTAA
ACGGCCACAAGTTCAGCGTGTCCGGCGAGGGCGAGGGCGATGCCACCTACGGCAAGCTGACCCTGAAGTT
CATCTGCACCACCGGCAAGCTGCCCGTGCCCTGGCCCACCCTCGTGACCACCCTGACCTGGGGCGTGCAG
TGCTTCAGCCGCTACCCCGACCACATGAAGCAGCACGACTTCTTCAAGTCCGCCATGCCCGAAGGCTACG
TCCAGGAGCGCACCATCTTCTTCAAGGACGACGGCAACTACAAGACCCGCGCCGAGGTGAAGTTCGAGGG
CGACACCCTGGTGAACCGCATCGAGCTGAAGGGCATCGACTTCAAGGAGGACGGCAACATCCTGGGGCAC
AAGCTGGAGTACAACTACATCAGCCACAACGTCTATATCACCGCCGACAAGCAGAAGAACGGCATCAAGG
CCAACTTCAAGATCCGCCACAACATCGAGGACGGCAGCGTGCAGCTCGCCGACCACTACCAGCAGAACAC
CCCCATCGGCGACGGCCCCGTGCTGCTGCCCGACAACCACTACCTGAGCACCCAGTCCGCCCTGAGCAAA
GACCCCAACGAGAAGCGCGATCACATGGTCCTGCTGGAGTTCGTGACCGCCGCCGGGATCACTCTCGGCA
TGGACGAGCTGTACAAGTAAAGCGGCCGCGACTCTAGATCATAATCAGCCATACCACATTTGTAGAGGTT
TTACTTGCTTTAAAAAACCTCCCACACCTCCCCCTGAACCTGAAACATAAAATGAATGCAATTGTTGTTG
TTAACTTGTTTATTGCAGCTTATAATGGTTACAAATAAAGCAATAGCATCACAAATTTCACAAATAAAGC
ATTTTTTTCACTGCATTCTAGTTGTGGTTTGTCCAAACTCATCAATGTATCTTAAAGCTTCTAGGCCGGC
CGGGCCCTCATTCATCTTAGTTATATACTCAATGGAAACGGTAAAAGTTCTAGCGATGGGCGAAAATATT
TTTTCCTATCCATAAAGAGAGCTTTAAGTTAGTCCTCTTTGACCTTTTTATTATAATATTTGATTTGACC
TCGTTGGCTTTCAATGACATTCTTTGAGAGAACAATGAGTATCTTAAACGCTCAAATAAATATTACCTAT
CGCATCTCTTCATAGTAAAATAAATGTTCCAAACAGATCCGTGTTTGCGATTGCATATTTCAAGGCGTAA
TGTATTTTTCGGAGGATGGATGCTGACAATGAAACCGTATCCGTTATCACCATGGAGAGGTGTTGAAGAA
CGAACAATTAAGAAGAAAGTTTTTTGTTTTCGGCATTTGATAGGATCTTACCACTCGAAGCCAATCCAGC
GAGACAAATAGCTTGAAGTTATTTAGCGCATCGTTAAATTTTTAACGACTCTAATTGGAGCTGCCAGACA
AATTTGATTTGTCCGTGCGGTATGCATATGTACCTACTTACGTCTGTCGTTTTGTCTCCGTTTACCGGGA
GGGAAAGTCTGGAAACATGGAAACTCTATAGTTGCCAGGTAGACCATCTGCCTCCGTCGGCTGGCTGGAT
TCCAATTTGAATATTGGCTAATTGGAAGAGATGGAAGTTTTTGAATGGATGATTGAATAATTGAAGCGAC
TCCGGGTACCTGTTTGTAAGCTCTGCAACAGTGCCATAGATTCGTGTCAGTCCATCACTAGAATCAAATC
AACTTGTACTTGATATATAAATGGCTTGGGTTAATGGTGCGATCTTGACCCCCGGGTCTTAGAGCTATGC
TGGAAACAGCATAGCAAGTTAAGATAAGGCTAGTCCGTTATCAACTTGAAAAAGTGGCACCGAGTCGGTG
CTTTTTTGGCGCGCCGTCGACGATGTAGGTCACGGTCTCGAAGCCGCGGTGCGGGTGCCAGGGCGTGCCC
TTGGGCTCCCCGGGCGCGTACTCCACCTCACCCATCTGGTCCATCATGATGAACGGGTCGAGGTGGCGGT
AGTTGATCCCGGCGAACGCGCGGCGCACCGGGAAGCCCTCGCCCTCGAAACCGCTGGGCGCGGTGGTCAC
GGTGAGCACGGGACGTGCGACGGCGTCGGCGGGTGCGGATACGCGGGGCAGCGTCAGCGGGTTCTCGACG
GTCACGGCGGGCATGTCGACGGCCGGCCGATCTCGGATCTGACAATGTTCAGTGCAGAGACTCGGCTACG
CCTCGTGGACTTTGAAGTTGACCAACAATGTTTATTCTTACCTCTAATAGTCCTCTGTGGCAAGGTCAAG
ATTCTGTTAGAAGCCAATGAAGAACCTGGTTGTTCAATAACATTTTGTTCGTCTAATATTTCACTACCGC
TTGACGTTGGCTGCACTTCATGTACCTCATCTATAAACGCTTCTTCTGTATCGCTCTGGACGTCATCTTC
ACTTACGTGATCTGATATTTCACTGTCAGAATCCTCACCAACAAGCTCGTCATCGCTTTGCAGAAGAGCA
GAGAGGATATGCTCATCGTCTAAAGAACTACCCATTTTATTATATATTAGTCACGATATCTATAACAAGA
AAATATATATATAATAAGTTATCACGTAAGTAGAACATGAAATAACAATATAATTATCGTATGAGTTAAA
TCTTAAAAGTCACGTAAAAGATAATCATGCGTCATTTTGACTCACGCGGTCGTTATAGTTCAAAATCAGT
GACACTTACCGCATTGACAAGCACGCCTCACGGGAGCTCCAAGCGGCGACTGAGATGTCCTAAATGCACA
GCGACGGATTCGCGCTATTTAGAAAGAGAGAGCAATATTTCAAGAATGCATGCGTCAATTTTACGCAGAC
TATCTTTCTAGGGTTAAAAAAGATTTGCGCTTTACTCGACCTAAACTTTAAACACGTCATAGAATCTTCG
TTTGACAAAAACCACATTGTGGCCAAGCTGTGTGACGCGACGCGCGCTAAAGAATGGCAAACCAAGTCGC
GCGAGCGTCGACTCTAGAGGATCCCCGGGTACCGAGCTCGAATTCGTAATCATGTCATAGCTGTTTCCTG
TGTGAAATTGTTATCCGCTCACAATTCCACACAACATACGAGCCGGAAGCATAAAGTGTAAAGCCTGGGG
TGCCTAATGAGTGAGCTAACTCACATTAATTGCGTTGCGCTCACTGCCCGCTTTCCAGTCGGGAAACCTG
TCGTGCCAGCTGCATTAATGAATCGGCCAACGCGCGGGGAGAGGCGGTTTGCGTATTGGGCGCTCTTCCG
CTTCCTCGCTCACTGACTCGCTGCGCTCGGTCGTTCGGCTGCGGCGAGCGGTATCAGCTCACTCAAAGGC
GGTAATACGGTTATCCACAGAATCAGGGGATAACGCAGGAAAGAACATGTGAGCAAAAGGCCAGCAAAAG
GCCAGGAACCGTAAAAAGGCCGCGTTGCTGGCGTTTTTCCATAGGCTCCGCCCCCCTGACGAGCATCACA
AAAATCGACGCTCAAGTCAGAGGTGGCGAAACCCGACAGGACTATAAAGATACCAGGCGTTTCCCCCTGG
AAGCTCCCTCGTGCGCTCTCCTGTTCCGACCCTGCCGCTTACCGGATACCTGTCCGCCTTTCTCCCTTCG
GGAAGCGTGGCGCTTTCTCATAGCTCACGCTGTAGGTATCTCAGTTCGGTGTAGGTCGTTCGCTCCAAGC
TGGGCTGTGTGCACGAACCCCCCGTTCAGCCCGACCGCTGCGCCTTATCCGGTAACTATCGTCTTGAGTC
CAACCCGGTAAGACACGACTTATCGCCACTGGCAGCAGCCACTGGTAACAGGATTAGCAGAGCGAGGTAT
GTAGGCGGTGCTACAGAGTTCTTGAAGTGGTGGCCTAACTACGGCTACACTAGAAGAACAGTATTTGGTA
TCTGCGCTCTGCTGAAGCCAGTTACCTTCGGAAAAAGAGTTGGTAGCTCTTGATCCGGCAAACAAACCAC
CGCTGGTAGCGGTGGTTTTTTTGTTTGCAAGCAGCAGATTACGCGCAGAAAAAAAGGATCTCAAGAAGAT
CCTTTGATCTTTTCTACGGGGTCTGACGCTCAGTGGAACGAAAACTCACGTTAAGGGATTTTGGTCATGA
GATTATCAAAAAGGATCTTCACCTAGATCCTTTTAAATTAAAAATGAAGTTTTAAATCAATCTAAAGTAT
ATATGAGTAAACTTGGTCTGACAGTTACCAATGCTTAATCAGTGAGGCACCTATCTCAGCGATCTGTCTA
TTTCGTTCATCCATAGTTGCCTGACTCCCCGTCGTGTAGATAACTACGATACGGGAGGGCTTACCATCTG
GCCCCAGTGCTGCAATGATACCGCGAGACCCACGCTCACCGGCTCCAGATTTATCAGCAATAAACCAGCC
AGCCGGAAGGGCCGAGCGCAGAAGTGGTCCTGCAACTTTATCCGCCTCCATCCAGTCTATTAATTGTTGC
CGGGAAGCTAGAGTAAGTAGTTCGCCAGTTAATAGTTTGCGCAACGTTGTTGCCATTGCTACAGGCATCG
TGGTGTCACGCTCGTCGTTTGGTATGGCTTCATTCAGCTCCGGTTCCCAACGATCAAGGCGAGTTACATG
ATCCCCCATGTTGTGCAAAAAAGCGGTTAGCTCCTTCGGTCCTCCGATCGTTGTCAGAAGTAAGTTGGCC
GCAGTGTTATCACTCATGGTTATGGCAGCACTGCATAATTCTCTTACTGTCATGCCATCCGTAAGATGCT
TTTCTGTGACTGGTGAGTACTCAACCAAGTCATTCTGAGAATAGTGTATGCGGCGACCGAGTTGCTCTTG
CCCGGCGTCAATACGGGATAATACCGCGCCACATAGCAGAACTTTAAAAGTGCTCATCATTGGAAAACGT
TCTTCGGGGCGAAAACTCTCAAGGATCTTACCGCTGTTGAGATCCAGTTCGATGTAACCCACTCGTGCAC
CCAACTGATCTTCAGCATCTTTTACTTTCACCAGCGTTTCTGGGTGAGCAAAAACAGGAAGGCAAAATGC
CGCAAAAAAGGGAATAAGGGCGACACGGAAATGTTGAATACTCATACTCTTCCTTTTTCAATATTATTGA
AGCATTTATCAGGGTTATTGTCTCATGAGCGGATACATATTTGAATGTATTTAGAAAAATAAACAAATAG
GGGTTCCGCGCACATTTCCCCGAAAAGTGCCACCTGACGTCTAAGAAACCATTATTATCATGACATTAAC
CTATAAAAATAGGCGTATCACGAGGCCCTTTCGTCTCGCGCGTTTCGGTGATGACGGTGAAAACCTCTGA
CACATGCAGCTCCCGGAGACGGTCACAGCTTGTCTGTAAGCGGATGCCGGGAGCAGACAAGCCCGTCAGG
GCGCGTCAGCGGGTGTTGGCGGGTGTCGGGGCTGGCTTAACTATGCGGCATCAGAGCAGATTGTACTGAG
AGTGCACCATATGCGGTGTGAAATACCGCACAGATGCGTAAGGAGAAAATACCGCATCAGGCGCCATTCG
CCATTCAGGCTGCGCAACTGTTGGGAAGGGCGATCGGTGCGGGCCTCTTCGCTATTACGCCAGCTGGCGA
AAGGGGGATGTGCTGCAAGGCGATTAAGTTGGGTAACGCCAGGGTTTTCCCAGTCACGACGTTGTAAAAC
GACGGCCAGTGCCAAGCTTTGTTTAAAAATATAACAAAATTGTGATCCCACAAAATGAAGTGGGGCAAAA
TCAAATAATTAATAGTGTCCGTAAACTTGTTGGTCTTCAACTTTTTGAGGAACACGTTGGACGGCAAATC
CGTGACTATAACACAAGTTGATTTAATAATTTTAGCCAACACGTCGGGCTGCGTGTTTTTTGCCGACGCG
TCTGTGTACACGTTGATTAACTGGTCGATTAAACTGTTGAAATAATTTAATTTTTGGTTCTTCTTTAAAT
CTGTGATGAAATTTTTTAAAATAACTTTAAATTCTTCATTGGTAAAAAATGCCACGTTTTGCAACTTGTG
AGGGTCTAATATGAGGTCAAACTCAGTAGGAGTTTTATCCAAAAAAGAAAACATGATTACGTCTGTACAC
GAACGCGTATTAACGCAGAGTGCAAAGTATAAGAGGGTTAAAAAATATATTTTACGCACCATATACGCAT
CGGGTTGATATCGTTAATATGGATCAATTTGAACAGTTGATTAACGTGTCTCTGCTCAAGTCTTTGATCA
AAACGCAAATCGACGAAAATGTGTCGGACAATATCAAGTCGATGAGCGAAAAACTAAAAAGGCTAGAATA
CGACAATCTCACAGACAGCGTTGAGATATACGGTATTCACGACAGCAGGCTGAATAATAAAAAAATTAGA
AACTATTATTTAACCCTAGAAAGATAATCATATTGTGACGTACGTTAAAGATAATCATGCGTAAAATTGA
CGCATGTGTTTTATCGGTCTGTATATCGAGGTTTATTTATTAATTTGAATAGATATTAAGTTTTATTATA
TTTACACTTACATACTAATAATAAATTCAACAAACAATTTATTTATGTTTATTTATTTATTAAAAAAAAA
CAAAAACTCAAAATTTCTTCTATAAAGTAACAAAACTTTTAAACATTCTCTCTTTTACAAAAATAAACTT
ATTTTGTACTTTAAAAACAGTCATGTTGTATTATAAAATAAGTAATTAGCTTAACTTATACATAATAGAA
ACAAATTATACTTATTAGTCAGTCAGAAACAACTTTGGCACATATCAATATTATGCTCTCGACAAATAAC
TTTTTTGCATTTTTTGCACGATGCATTTGCCTTTCGCCTTATTTTAGAGGGGCAGTAAGTACAGTAAGTA
CGTTTTTTCATTACTGGCTCTTCAGTACTGTCATCTGATGTACCAGGCACTTCATTTGGCAAAATATTAG
AGATATTATCGCGCAAATATCTCTTCAAAGTAGGAGCTTCTAAACGCTTACGCATAAACGATGACGTCAG
GCTCATGTAAAGGTTTCTCATAAATTTTTTGCGACTTTGAACCTTTTCTCCCTTGCTACTGACATTATGG
CTGTATATAATAAAAGAATTTATGCAGGCAATGTTTATCATTCCGTACAATAATGCCATAGGCCACCTAT
TCGTCTTCCTACTGCAGGTCATCACAGAACACATTTGGTCTAGCGTGTCCACTCCGCCTTTAGTTTGATT
ATAATACATAACCATTTGCGGTTTACCGGTACTTTCGTTGATAGAAGCATCCTCATCACAAGATGATAAT
AAGTATACCATCTTAGCTGGCTTCGGTTTATATGAGACGAGAGTAAGGGGTCCGTCAAAACAAAACATCG
ATGTTCCCACTGGCCTGGAGCGACTGTTTTTCAGTACTTCCGGTATCTCGCGTTTGTTTGATCGCACGGT
TCCCACAATGGTTAATTCGAGCTCGCCCGGGCTTAAGAGTTCCCACAATGGTTAATTCGAGCTCGCCCGG
GCTTAAGAGTTCCCACAATGGTTAATTCGAGCTCGCCCGGGCTTAAGAGTTCCCACAATGGTTAATTCGA
GCTCGCCCGGGGATCTAATTCAATTAGAGACTAATTCAATTAGAGCTAATTCAATTAGGATCCAAGCTTA
TCGATTTCGAACCCTCGACCGCCGGAGTATAAATAGAGGCGCTTCGTCTACGGAGCGACAATTCAATTCA
AACAAGCAAAGTGAACACGTCGCTAAGCGAAAGCTAAGCAAATAAACAAGCGCAGCTGAACAAGCTAAAC
AATCGGGGTACCGCTAGAGTCGACGGTACGATCCACCGGTCGCCACC
